Addgene plasmid #1501: pPD96_02
Purpose: (Empty Backbone)
Depositing lab: Andrew Fire. Depositing organization: Carnegie Institution for Science.
Backbone
  Vector backbone: Unknown
  Backbone size (bp): 8224
  Vector type: Worm Expression
Growth in bacteria
  Bacterial resistance: Ampicillin, 100 μg/mL
  Growth temperature: 37°C
  Growth strain: DH5alpha
  Copy number: Unknown
Gene/Insert
  Gene/Insert name: None
  Tag / fusion protein: unc54-204, unc545', IVSA, SV40NLS, gfpN, IVSR, gfpS65C, IVSS, IVST, gfpC, lacZN, IVSB, IVSD, IVSE, IVSF, IVSG, IVSH, IVS...
  Cloning method: Restriction Enzyme
Terms and licenses: Academic/Nonprofit Terms; Industry Terms: Not Available to Industry
Depositor comments: See Fire Lab Vector Kit Documentation 1995. Fire Lab Miniprep Number pPD96.02, Ligation number NONE.
How to cite: pPD96_02 was a gift from Andrew Fire (Addgene plasmid # 1501 ; http://n2t.net/addgene:1501 ; RRID:Addgene_1501)
