[The description below was written by a language model from this plasmid's Addgene catalogue record and pLannotate feature annotations shown in this document.]
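Description:
pPD96_02 is a Caenorhabditis elegans expression vector from the 1995 Fire Lab vector kit, catalogued as an empty backbone of about 8.2 kb with no user-supplied insert; the parental backbone is listed as unknown. It is maintained in E. coli through a high-copy ColE1/pUC-type origin and selected with ampicillin via the bla (AmpR) gene and its promoter. The annotation also picks up pUC-derived remnants: a fragment of the pUC18/19 multiple cloning site, the lac promoter, operator and CAP binding site, and short lacI, rop and bom fragments.

The payload is a reporter cassette, described in the catalogue's component list as unc-54 upstream elements (unc54-204, unc-54 5') followed by a synthetic intron (IVSA), an SV40 nuclear localization signal, a GFP coding region carrying the S65C substitution, and lacZ. Both reporter sequences are split by a series of artificial introns (IVS elements), a design generally used in these vectors to improve expression in worms. The list is truncated in the record, so downstream components such as the 3' end are not stated. The feature table is consistent with this layout. It shows a GFP-type open reading frame (matched by the software to a later GFP variant) running directly into several lacZ segments, whose fragmentation most likely reflects the intron interruptions. Short hits to trpS and aex-5 are automated similarity matches, and the record does not explain their role. The arrangement suggests a nuclear-targeted GFP::β-galactosidase fusion driven by unc-54 sequences, allowing both fluorescent and enzymatic readout in transgenic worms. The record gives no specific application and refers instead to the kit documentation.
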