Features (pLannotate 1.2.2; 16 found; start..end, strand, type, name):
     18..55      -  misc_feature   MCS (fragment): pUC18/19 multiple cloning site
    419..1294    +  CDS            vsfGFP-9 (fragment): vsfGFP-9 is a basic (constitutively fluorescent) green fluorescent protein published in 2015, derived from Aequorea victoria. It has low acid sensitivity.
   1289..1369    +  CDS            trpS (fragment): SYW_ECOLI - Experimental evidence at protein level: Swiss-Prot protein existence level 1. Catalyzes the attachment of tryptophan to tRNA(Trp). Amino acylates tRNA(Trp) with both L- and D-tryptophan, although D-tryptophan is a poor substrate (PubMed:10918062). From Escherichia coli (strain K12).
   1374..1506    +  CDS            lacZα (fragment): LacZα fragment of β-galactosidase; lacZ fragment
   1558..1892    +  CDS            lacZ (fragment): β-galactosidase; lacZ
   1939..4929    +  CDS            lacZ: BGAL_ECOLI - Experimental evidence at protein level: Swiss-Prot protein existence level 1. From Escherichia coli (strain K12).
   5482..5634    +  CDS            aex-5 (fragment): AEX5_CAEEL - Also known as kpc-3 From Caenorhabditis elegans.
   5762..5797    +  CDS            rop (fragment): Rop protein, which maintains plasmids at low copy number; rop
   5899..5998    +  misc_feature   bom (fragment): basis of mobility region from pBR322
   6096..6200    +  promoter       AmpR promoter: bla
   6201..7061    +  CDS            AmpR: β-lactamase; bla; confers resistance to ampicillin, carbenicillin, and related antibiotics
   7232..7820    +  rep_origin     ori: high-copy-number ColE1/pMB1/pBR322/pUC origin of replication
   8003..8095    +  CDS            lacI (fragment): lac repressor; lacI; The lac repressor binds to the lac operator to inhibit transcription in E. coli. This inhibition can be relieved by adding lactose or isopropyl-β-D-thiogalactopyranoside (IPTG).
   8108..8129    +  protein_bind   CAP binding site: CAP binding activates transcription in the presence of cAMP. E. coli catabolite activator protein
   8144..8174    +  promoter       lac promoter: promoter for the E. coli lac operon
   8182..8198    +  protein_bind   lac operator: The lac repressor binds to the lac operator to inhibit transcription in E. coli. This inhibition can be relieved by adding lactose or isopropyl-β-D-thiogalactopyranoside (IPTG). lac repressor encoded by lacI
>Addgene plasmid #1501 | pPD96_02 | depositor full sequence | sequence record 112 | Author sequence
ATGACCATGATTACGCCAAGCTTGCATGCCTGCAGGTCGACTCTAGAGGATCCCCAATTCTTGAGACTTC
CACTATCTTCTCTGGCACCCTCCACTACGCGTAGGCGTCTCTCGCTTCGTGTATTCCCGGGAAGCCGGGT
TCCCGTCTCTCCCGCCGCTGCCGCTGCCGCACACAGCTTTACACCTCGTAGAATCCCCAAAGAGGGGCGT
GGCTTGCGGGTGCCAACATCCTCCTGCCGAGGAAGAAGCAGGCACTCATCACTCGCATCATCAACCTCGG
GATTGGCCAAAGGACCCAAAGGTATGTTTCGAATGATACTAACATAACATAGAACATTTTCAGGAGGACC
CTTGGAGGGTACCGAGCTCAGAAAAAATGACTGCTCCAAAGAAGAAGCGTAAGGTACCGGTAGAAAAAAT
GAGTAAAGGAGAAGAACTTTTCACTGGAGTTGTCCCAATTCTTGTTGAATTAGATGGTGATGTTAATGGG
CACAAATTTTCTGTCAGTGGAGAGGGTGAAGGTGATGCAACATACGGAAAACTTACCCTTAAATTTATTT
GCACTACTGGAAAACTACCTGTTCCATGGGTAAGTTTAAACATATATATACTAACTAACCCTGATTATTT
AAATTTTCAGCCAACACTTGTCACTACTTTCTGTTATGGTGTTCAATGCTTCTCGAGATACCCAGATCAT
ATGAAACGGCATGACTTTTTCAAGAGTGCCATGCCCGAAGGTTATGTACAGGAAAGAACTATATTTTTCA
AAGATGACGGGAACTACAAGACACGTAAGTTTAAACAGTTCGGTACTAACTAACCATACATATTTAAATT
TTCAGGTGCTGAAGTCAAGTTTGAAGGTGATACCCTTGTTAATAGAATCGAGTTAAAAGGTATTGATTTT
AAAGAAGATGGAAACATTCTTGGACACAAATTGGAATACAACTATAACTCACACAATGTATACATCATGG
CAGACAAACAAAAGAATGGAATCAAAGTTGTAAGTTTAAACATGATTTTACTAACTAACTAATCTGATTT
AAATTTTCAGAACTTCAAAATTAGACACAACATTGAAGATGGAAGCGTTCAACTAGCAGACCATTATCAA
CAAAATACTCCAATTGGCGATGGCCCTGTCCTTTTACCAGACAACCATTACCTGTCCACACAATCTGCCC
TTTCGAAAGATCCCAACGAAAAGAGAGACCACATGGTCCTTCTTGAGTTTGTAACAGCTGCTGGGATTAC
ACATGGCATGGATGAACTATACAAATGCCCGGTGGGTGAAGACCAGAAACAGCACCTCGAACTGAGCCGC
GATATTGCCCAGCGTTTCAACGCGCTGTATGGCGAGATCGATCCCGTCGTTTTACAACGTCGTGACTGGG
AAAACCCTGGCGTTACCCAACTTAATCGCCTTGCAGCACATCCCCCTTTCGCCAGCTGGCGTAATAGCGA
AGAGGCCCGCACCGATCGCCCTTCCCAACAGTTGCGAAGGTAAGTTTAAACAGATCCATACTAACTAACT
TGTTCTGACATAATTTTCAGCTTGAATGGCGAATGGCGCTTTGCCTGGTTTCCGGCACCAGAAGCGGTGC
CGGAAAGCTGGCTGGAGTGCGATCTTCCTGAGGCCGATACTGTCGTCGTCCCCTCAAACTGGCAGATGCA
CGGTTACGATGCGCCCATCTACACCAACGTGACCTATCCCATTACGGTCAATCCGCCGTTTGTTCCCACG
GAGAATCCGACGGGTTGTTACTCGCTCACATTTAATGTTGATGAAAGCTGGCTACAGGAAGGCCAGACGC
GAATTATTTTTGATGGCGTTAACTCGGCGTTTCATCTGTGGTGCAACGGGCGCTGGGTCGGTTACGGCCA
GGTAAGTTTAATTAAGTTGATACTAACTAACAAGATCTGATTAATTTTCAGGACAGTCGTTTGCCGTCTG
AATTTGACCTGAGCGCATTTTTACGCGCCGGAGAAAACCGCCTCGCGGTGATGGTGCTGCGCTGGAGTGA
CGGCAGTTATCTGGAAGATCAGGATATGTGGCGGATGAGCGGCATTTTCCGTGACGTCTCGTTGCTGCAT
AAACCGACTACACAAATCAGCGATTTCCATGTTGCCACTCGCTTTAATGATGATTTCTCCCGCGCTGTAC
TGGAGGCTGAAGTCCAGGTAAGTTTAAACAGGATCTTACTAACTAACATGCTAACACTGAATTTTCAGAT
GTGCGGCGAGTTGCGTGACTACCTACGGGTAACAGTTTCTTTATGGCAGGGTGAAACGCAGGTCGCCAGC
GGCACCGCGCCTTTCGGCGGTGAAATTATCGATGAGCGTGGTGGTTATGCCGATCGCGTCACACTACGTC
TGAACGTCGAAAACCCGAAACTGTGGAGCGCCGAAATCCCGAATCTCTATCGTGCGGTGGTTGAACTGCA
CACCGCCGACGGCACGCTGATTGAAGCAGAAGCCTGCGATGTCGGTTTCCGCGAGGTGCGGATTGAAAAT
GGTCTGCTGCTGCTGAACGGCAAGCCGTTGCTGATTCGAGGCGTTAACCGTCACGAGCATCATCCTCTGC
ATGGTCAGGTCATGGATGAGCAGACGATGGTGCAGGATGTAAGTTTAAACTATTCGTTACTAACTAACTT
TAAACATTTAAATTTTCAGATCCTGCTGATGAAGCAGAACAACTTTAACGCCGTGCGCTGTTCGCATTAT
CCGAACCATCCGCTGTGGTACACGCTGTGCGACCGCTACGGCCTGTATGTGGTGGATGAAGCCAATATTG
AAACCCACGGCATGGTGCCAATGAATCGTCTGACCGATGATCCGCGCTGGCTACCGGCGATGAGCGAACG
CGTAACGCGAATGGTGCAGCGCGATCGTAATCACCCGAGTGTGATCATCTGGTCGCTGGGGAATGGTAAG
TTTAAACAGTTGAATACTAACTAACGGAGATCTTTGAAATTTTCAGAATCAGGCCACGGCGCTAATCACG
ACGCGCTGTATCGCTGGATCAAATCTGTCGATCCTTCCCGCCCGGTGCAGTATGAAGGCGGCGGAGCCGA
CACCACGGCCACCGATATTATTTGCCCGATGTACGCGCGCGTGGATGAAGACCAGCCCTTCCCGGCTGTG
CCGAAATGGTCCATCAAAAAATGGCTTTCGCTACCTGGAGAGACGCGCCCGCTGATTCTTTGCGAGGTAA
GTTTAAACAGAACTCTACTAACTAACACATTAGATCCTAATTTTCAGTACGCTCACGCGATGGGCAACAG
TCTTGGCGGTTTCGCTAAATACTGGCAGGCGTTTCGTCAGTATCCCCGTTTACAGGGCGGCTTCGTCTGG
GACTGGGTGGATCAGTCGCTGATTAAATATGATGAAAACGGCAACCCGTGGTCGGCTTACGGCGGTGATT
TTGGCGATACGCCGAACGATCGCCAGTTCTGTATGAACGGTCTGGTCTTTGCCGACCGCACGCCGCATCC
AGCGTAAGTTTAAACAATAACCTACTAACTAACGTAGATAATTTAAATTTTCAGGCTGACGGAAGCAAAA
CACCAGCAGCAGTTTTTCCAGTTCCGTTTATCCGGGCAAACCATCGAAGTGACCAGCGAATACCTGTTCC
GTCATAGCGATAACGAGCTCCTGCACTGGATGGTGGCGCTGGATGGTAAGCCGCTGGCAAGCGGTGAAGT
GCCTCTGGATGTCGCTCCACAAGGTAAACAGTTGATTGAACTGCCTGAACTACCGCAGCCGGAGAGCGCC
GGGCAACTCTGGCTCACAGTACGCGTAGTGCAACCGAACGCGACCGCATGGTCAGAAGCCGGGCACATCA
GCGCATGGCAGCAGTGGAGGTAAGTTTAAACAAGATCCTACTAACTAACTCTACATTGATGAATTTTCAG
ACTGGCGGAAAACCTCAGTGTGACGCTCCCCGCCGCGTCCCACGCCATCCCGCATCTGACCACCAGCGAA
ATGGATTTTTGCATCGAGCTGGGTAATAAGCGTTGGCAATTTAACCGCCAGTCAGGCTTTCTTTCACAGA
TGTGGATTGGCGATAAAAAACAACTGCTGACGCCGCTGCGCGATCAGTTCACCCGTGCACCGCTGGATAA
CGACATTGGCGTAAGTGAAGCGACCCGCATTGACCCTAACGCCTGGGTCGGTAAGTTTAAACAAAGTTGT
ACTAACTAACGAAGATCTTGATAATTTTCAGAACGCTGGAAGGCGGCGGGCCATTACCAGGCCGAAGCAG
CGTTGTTGCAGTGCACGGCAGATACACTTGCTGATGCGGTGCTGATTACGACCGCTCACGCGTGGCAGCA
TCAGGGGAAAACCTTATTTATCAGCCGGAAAACCTACCGGATTGATGGTAGTGGTCAAATGGCGATTACC
GTTGATGTTGAAGTGGCGAGCGATACACCGCATCCGGCGCGGATTGGCCTGAACTGCCAGCTGGCGCAGG
TAGCAGAGCGGGTAAACTGGCTCGGATTAGGGCCGCAAGAAAACTATCCCGACCGCCTTACTGCCGCCTG
TTTTGACCGCTGGGATCTGCCATTGTCAGACATGTAGTAAGTTTAAACTTGATAGTACTAACTAACATGT
TTCATTTAAATTTTCAGTACCCCGTACGTCTTCCCGAGCGAAAACGGTCTGCGCTGCGGGACGCGCGAAT
TGAATTATGGCCCACACCAGTGGCGCGGCGACTTCCAGTTCAACATCAGCCGCTACAGTCAACAGCAACT
GATGGAAACCAGCCATCGCCATCTGCTGCACGCGGAAGAAGGCACATGGCTGAATATCGACGGTTTCCAT
ATGGGGATTGGTGGCGACGACTCCTGGAGCCCGTCAGTATCGGCGGAATTCCAACTGAGCGCCGGTCGCT
ACCATTACCAACTTGTCTGGTGTCAAAAATAATAGGGGCCGCTGTCATCAGAGTAAGTTTAAACTGAGTT
CTACTAACTAACGAGTAATATTTAAATTTTCAGCATCTCGCGCCCGTGCCTCTGACTTCTAAGTCCAATT
ACTCTTCAACATCCCTACATGCTCTTTCTCCCTGTGCTCCCACCCCCTATTTTTGTTATTATCAAAAAAC
TTCTCTTAATTTCTTTGTTTTTTAGCTTCTTTTAAGTCACCTCTAACAATGAAATTGTGTAGATTCAAAA
ATAGAATTAATTCGTAATAAAAAGTCGAAAAAAATTGTGCTCCCTCCCCCCATTAATAATAATTCTATCC
CAAAATCTACACAATGTTCTGTGTACACTTCTTATGTTTTTTACTTCTGATAAATTTTTTTGAAACATCA
TAGAAAAAACCGCACACAAAATACCTTATCATATGTTACGTTTCAGTTTATGACCGCAATTTTTATTTCT
TCGCACGTCTGGGCCTCTCATGACGTCAAATCATGCTCATCGTGAAAAAGTTTTGGAGTATTTTTGGAAT
TTTTCAATCAAGTGAAAGTTTATGAAATTAATTTTCCTGCTTTTGCTTTTTGGGGTTTCCCCTATTGTTT
GTCAAGATTTCGAGGACGGCGTTTTTCTTGCTAAAATCACAAGTATTGATGAGCACGATGCAAGAAAGAT
CGGAAGAAGGTTTGGGTTTGAGGCTCAGTGGAAGGTGAGTAGAAGTTGATAATTTGAAAGTGGAGTAGTG
TCTATGGGGTTTTTGCCTTAAATGACAGAATACATTCCCAATATACCAAACATAACTGTTTCCTACTAGT
CGGCCGTACGGGCCCTTTCGTCTCGCGCGTTTCGGTGATGACGGTGAAAACCTCTGACACATGCAGCTCC
CGGAGACGGTCACAGCTTGTCTGTAAGCGGATGCCGGGAGCAGACAAGCCCGTCAGGGCGCGTCAGCGGG
TGTTGGCGGGTGTCGGGGCTGGCTTAACTATGCGGCATCAGAGCAGATTGTACTGAGAGTGCACCATATG
CGGTGTGAAATACCGCACAGATGCGTAAGGAGAAAATACCGCATCAGGCGGCCTTAAGGGCCTCGTGATA
CGCCTATTTTTATAGGTTAATGTCATGATAATAATGGTTTCTTAGACGTCAGGTGGCACTTTTCGGGGAA
ATGTGCGCGGAACCCCTATTTGTTTATTTTTCTAAATACATTCAAATATGTATCCGCTCATGAGACAATA
ACCCTGATAAATGCTTCAATAATATTGAAAAAGGAAGAGTATGAGTATTCAACATTTCCGTGTCGCCCTT
ATTCCCTTTTTTGCGGCATTTTGCCTTCCTGTTTTTGCTCACCCAGAAACGCTGGTGAAAGTAAAAGATG
CTGAAGATCAGTTGGGTGCACGAGTGGGTTACATCGAACTGGATCTCAACAGCGGTAAGATCCTTGAGAG
TTTTCGCCCCGAAGAACGTTTTCCAATGATGAGCACTTTTAAAGTTCTGCTATGTGGCGCGGTATTATCC
CGTATTGACGCCGGGCAAGAGCAACTCGGTCGCCGCATACACTATTCTCAGAATGACTTGGTTGAGTACT
CACCAGTCACAGAAAAGCATCTTACGGATGGCATGACAGTAAGAGAATTATGCAGTGCTGCCATAACCAT
GAGTGATAACACTGCGGCCAACTTACTTCTGACAACGATCGGAGGACCGAAGGAGCTAACCGCTTTTTTG
CACAACATGGGGGATCATGTAACTCGCCTTGATCGTTGGGAACCGGAGCTGAATGAAGCCATACCAAACG
ACGAGCGTGACACCACGATGCCTGTAGCAATGGCAACAACGTTGCGCAAACTATTAACTGGCGAACTACT
TACTCTAGCTTCCCGGCAACAATTAATAGACTGGATGGAGGCGGATAAAGTTGCAGGACCACTTCTGCGC
TCGGCCCTTCCGGCTGGCTGGTTTATTGCTGATAAATCTGGAGCCGGTGAGCGTGGGTCTCGCGGTATCA
TTGCAGCACTGGGGCCAGATGGTAAGCCCTCCCGTATCGTAGTTATCTACACGACGGGGAGTCAGGCAAC
TATGGATGAACGAAATAGACAGATCGCTGAGATAGGTGCCTCACTGATTAAGCATTGGTAACTGTCAGAC
CAAGTTTACTCATATATACTTTAGATTGATTTAAAACTTCATTTTTAATTTAAAAGGATCTAGGTGAAGA
TCCTTTTTGATAATCTCATGACCAAAATCCCTTAACGTGAGTTTTCGTTCCACTGAGCGTCAGACCCCGT
AGAAAAGATCAAAGGATCTTCTTGAGATCCTTTTTTTCTGCGCGTAATCTGCTGCTTGCAAACAAAAAAA
CCACCGCTACCAGCGGTGGTTTGTTTGCCGGATCAAGAGCTACCAACTCTTTTTCCGAAGGTAACTGGCT
TCAGCAGAGCGCAGATACCAAATACTGTCCTTCTAGTGTAGCCGTAGTTAGGCCACCACTTCAAGAACTC
TGTAGCACCGCCTACATACCTCGCTCTGCTAATCCTGTTACCAGTGGCTGCTGCCAGTGGCGATAAGTCG
TGTCTTACCGGGTTGGACTCAAGACGATAGTTACCGGATAAGGCGCAGCGGTCGGGCTGAACGGGGGGTT
CGTGCACACAGCCCAGCTTGGAGCGAACGACCTACACCGAACTGAGATACCTACAGCGTGAGCATTGAGA
AAGCGCCACGCTTCCCGAAGGGAGAAAGGCGGACAGGTATCCGGTAAGCGGCAGGGTCGGAACAGGAGAG
CGCACGAGGGAGCTTCCAGGGGGAAACGCCTGGTATCTTTATAGTCCTGTCGGGTTTCGCCACCTCTGAC
TTGAGCGTCGATTTTTGTGATGCTCGTCAGGGGGGCGGAGCCTATGGAAAAACGCCAGCAACGCGGCCTT
TTTACGGTTCCTGGCCTTTTGCTGGCCTTTTGCTCACATGTTCTTTCCTGCGTTATCCCCTGATTCTGTG
GATAACCGTATTACCGCCTTTGAGTGAGCTGATACCGCTCGCCGCAGCCGAACGACCGAGCGCAGCGAGT
CAGTGAGCGAGGAAGCGGAAGAGCGCCCAATACGCAAACCGCCTCTCCCCGCGCGTTGGCCGATTCATTA
ATGCAGCTGGCACGACAGGTTTCCCGACTGGAAAGCGGGCAGTGAGCGCAACGCAATTAATGTGAGTTAG
CTCACTCATTAGGCACCCCAGGCTTTACACTTTATGCTTCCGGCTCGTATGTTGTGTGGAATTGTGAGCG
GATAACAATTTCACACAGGAAACAGCT
