>Addgene plasmid #1501 | pPD96_02 | addgene partial sequence | sequence record 16642 | 1501_m13reverse
CTGCGGTCGACTCTAGAGGATCCCCAATTCTTGAGACTTCCACTATCTTCTCTGGCACCCTCCACTACGC
GTAGGCGTCTCTCGCTTCGTGTATTCCCGGGAAGCCGGGTTCCCGTCTCTCCCGCCGCTGCCGCTGCCGC
ACACAGCTTTACACCTCGTAGAATCCCCAAAGAGGGGCGTGGCTTGCGGGTGCCAACATCCTCCTGCCGA
GGAAGAAGCAGGCACTCATCACTCGCATCATCAACCTCGGGATTGGCCAAAGGACCCAAAGGTATGTTTC
GAATGATACTAACATAACATAGAACATTTTCAGGAGGACCCTTGGAGGGTACCGAGCTCAGAAAAAATGA
CTGCTCCAAAGAAGAAGCGTAAGGTACCGGTAGAAAAAATGAGTAAAGGAGAAGAACTTTTCACTGGAGT
TGTCCCAATTCTTGTTGAATTAGATGGTGATGTTAATGGGCACAAATTTTCTGTCAGTGGAGAGGGTGAA
GGTGATGCAACATACGGAAAACTTACCCTTAAATTTATTTGCACTACTGGAAAACTACCTGTTCCATGGG
TAAGTTTAAACATATATATACTAACTAACCCTGATTATTTAAATTTTCAGCCAACACTTGTCACTACTTT
CTGTTATGGTGTTCAATGCTTCTCGAGATACCCAGATCATATGAAACGGCATGACTTTTTCAAGAGTGCC
ATGCCCGAAGGTTATGTACAGGAAAGAACTATATTTTTCAAAGATGACGGGAACTACAAGACACGTAAGT
TTAAACAGTTCGGTACTAACTAACCATACATATTTAAATTTTCAGGTGCTGAAGTCAAGTTTGAAGGTGA
TACCCTTGTTAATAGAATCGAGTTAAAAGGTATTGATTTTAAAGAAGATGGAAACATTCTTGGACACAAA
TTGGAATACAACTATAACTCACACAATGTATACATCATGGCAGACAACCAAAGAATGGAATCNAAGTTGT
AAGTTTAAACATGATTTTACTAACTAACTAATCTGATTTAANTTTCAGAACTNCAAATTAGACCAACATN
GAANANGGAGCGTTCACTAGCAAACNTTNTCACAAATACTCCATTGGGGATGGCCTGTCNTTTACANAAA
ACNTTACTGNCCNCCAATCGGCCNTTNNAANATCCCACGAAAAANNANCCCCNGGCCCTTTTGANTNGNA
NCCGGNGGGATAACCNNGGGNGGA
